Addgene plasmid #182935: pIN4_tsp-6_mScarlet
Purpose: Expresses tsp-6::mScarlet under its native promoter (amphid and phasmid ciliated neurons in C. elegans)
Depositing lab: Maureen Barr. Depositing organization: Rutgers, The State University of New Jersey. Publication: Isolation, profiling, and tracking of extracellular vesicle cargo in Caenorhabditis elegans. Nikonorova IA, Wang J, Cope AL, Tilton PE, Power KM, Walsh JD, Akella JS, Krauchunas AR, Shah P, Barr MM. Curr Biol. 2022 May 9;32(9):1924-1936.e6. doi: 10.1016/j.cub.2022.03.005. Epub 2022 Mar 24. PubMed 35334227.
Backbone
  Vector backbone: pIN1_GGGSx3_mScarlet
  Backbone manufacturer: Maureen Barr lab (Nikonorova et al 2022)
  Backbone size w/o insert (bp): 4358
  Total vector size (bp): 8254
  Modifications to backbone: insertion of Ptsp-6::tsp-6::flexible linker::mScarlet
  Vector type: Worm Expression
Growth in bacteria
  Bacterial resistance: Ampicillin, 100 μg/mL
  Growth temperature: 37°C
  Growth strain: DH5alpha
  Growth instructions: None
  Copy number: Unknown
Gene/Insert
  Gene/Insert name: Ptsp-6-3::tsp-6::flexible linker::mScarlet (C. elegans, genomic)
  Species: C. elegans (nematode)
  Insert size (bp): 3897
  GenBank ID: NM_001307901.3
  Promoter: tsp-6
  Tag / fusion protein: flexible linker (GGGGS)x3 and mScarlet tag (C terminal on insert)
  Cloning method: Gibson Cloning
  Sequencing primers: 5′ TCGAATGATACTAACATAACATAGAAC; 3′ TAGGGATGTTGAAGAGTAATTGGACTTAGAAGTC
Terms and licenses: Academic/Nonprofit Terms; Industry Terms: Not Available to Industry
How to cite: pIN4_tsp-6_mScarlet was a gift from Maureen Barr (Addgene plasmid # 182935 ; http://n2t.net/addgene:182935 ; RRID:Addgene_182935)
