[The description below was written by a language model from this plasmid's Addgene catalogue record and pLannotate feature annotations shown in this document.]
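Description:
pIN4_tsp-6_mScarlet is a C. elegans (worm) expression plasmid built on the pIN1_GGGSx3_mScarlet backbone, a pUC-type vector that supplies a flexible-linker–mScarlet tagging module. In bacteria it is maintained through a high-copy ColE1/pUC origin of replication and selected with ampicillin through the β-lactamase (AmpR) gene and its own promoter. The feature table also picks up typical cloning-vector remnants, including a lac promoter/operator with CAP site, fragments of lacI, rop and bom, and part of a pUC18/19 multiple cloning site. These play no role in worm expression.

The payload, inserted by Gibson assembly, is a roughly 3.9 kb C. elegans genomic fragment. It carries the native tsp-6 promoter and the tsp-6 coding region, fused at the C terminus through a (GGGGS)x3 flexible linker to the monomeric red fluorescent protein mScarlet, which the automated annotation calls as the mScarlet-I variant. Because expression is driven by the gene's own promoter, the fusion is reported to be produced in the amphid and phasmid ciliated sensory neurons. The tsp-6 sequences themselves are not annotated in the feature table but would occupy the unannotated stretch upstream of the mScarlet coding sequence. Short hits to a yeast CYC1 terminator fragment within that stretch and to an aex-5 fragment downstream of mScarlet are probably incidental matches or flanking worm sequence. The record does not name the 3′ UTR. The sequenced record (7,953 nt) is somewhat shorter than the catalogued total size of 8,254 bp.

The associated publication concerns isolating, profiling and tracking extracellular vesicle cargo in C. elegans, so the construct is suited to transgenic visualisation of the TSP-6 protein in ciliated neurons in that setting.
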