Features (pLannotate 1.2.2; 13 found; start..end, strand, type, name):
      1..589     +  rep_origin     ori: high-copy-number ColE1/pMB1/pBR322/pUC origin of replication
    772..864     +  CDS            lacI (fragment): lac repressor; lacI; The lac repressor binds to the lac operator to inhibit transcription in E. coli. This inhibition can be relieved by adding lactose or isopropyl-β-D-thiogalactopyranoside (IPTG).
    877..898     +  protein_bind   CAP binding site: CAP binding activates transcription in the presence of cAMP. E. coli catabolite activator protein
    913..943     +  promoter       lac promoter: promoter for the E. coli lac operon
    951..967     +  protein_bind   lac operator: The lac repressor binds to the lac operator to inhibit transcription in E. coli. This inhibition can be relieved by adding lactose or isopropyl-β-D-thiogalactopyranoside (IPTG). lac repressor encoded by lacI
   1121..1161    -  misc_feature   MCS (fragment): pUC18/19 multiple cloning site
   3432..3448    +  terminator     CYC1 terminator (fragment): S. cerevisiae CYC1; transcription terminator for CYC1
   4894..5586    +  CDS            mScarlet-I: mScarlet-I is a basic (constitutively fluorescent) red fluorescent protein published in 2016, derived from synthetic construct. It is reported to be a rapidly-maturing monomer with moderate acid sensitivity.
   6204..6356    +  CDS            aex-5 (fragment): AEX5_CAEEL - Also known as kpc-3 From Caenorhabditis elegans.
   6484..6519    +  CDS            rop (fragment): Rop protein, which maintains plasmids at low copy number; rop
   6621..6720    +  misc_feature   bom (fragment): basis of mobility region from pBR322
   6818..6922    +  promoter       AmpR promoter: bla
   6923..7783    +  CDS            AmpR: β-lactamase; bla; confers resistance to ampicillin, carbenicillin, and related antibiotics
>Addgene plasmid #182935 | pIN4_tsp-6_mScarlet | addgene full sequence | sequence record 368447 | Addgene NGS Result
TTGAGATCCTTTTTTTCTGCGCGTAATCTGCTGCTTGCAAACAAAAAAACCACCGCTACCAGCGGTGGTT
TGTTTGCCGGATCAAGAGCTACCAACTCTTTTTCCGAAGGTAACTGGCTTCAGCAGAGCGCAGATACCAA
ATACTGTTCTTCTAGTGTAGCCGTAGTTAGGCCACCACTTCAAGAACTCTGTAGCACCGCCTACATACCT
CGCTCTGCTAATCCTGTTACCAGTGGCTGCTGCCAGTGGCGATAAGTCGTGTCTTACCGGGTTGGACTCA
AGACGATAGTTACCGGATAAGGCGCAGCGGTCGGGCTGAACGGGGGGTTCGTGCACACAGCCCAGCTTGG
AGCGAACGACCTACACCGAACTGAGATACCTACAGCGTGAGCTATGAGAAAGCGCCACGCTTCCCGAAGG
GAGAAAGGCGGACAGGTATCCGGTAAGCGGCAGGGTCGGAACAGGAGAGCGCACGAGGGAGCTTCCAGGG
GGAAACGCCTGGTATCTTTATAGTCCTGTCGGGTTTCGCCACCTCTGACTTGAGCGTCGATTTTTGTGAT
GCTCGTCAGGGGGGCGGAGCCTATGGAAAAACGCCAGCAACGCGGCCTTTTTACGGTTCCTGGCCTTTTG
CTGGCCTTTTGCTCACATGTTCTTTCCTGCGTTATCCCCTGATTCTGTGGATAACCGTATTACCGCCTTT
GAGTGAGCTGATACCGCTCGCCGCAGCCGAACGACCGAGCGCAGCGAGTCAGTGAGCGAGGAAGCGGAAG
AGCGCCCAATACGCAAACCGCCTCTCCCCGCGCGTTGGCCGATTCATTAATGCAGCTGGCACGACAGGTT
TCCCGACTGGAAAGCGGGCAGTGAGCGCAACGCAATTAATGTGAGTTAGCTCACTCATTAGGCACCCCAG
GCTTTACACTTTATGCTTCCGGCTCGTATGTTGTGTGGAATTGTGAGCGGATAACAATTTCACACAGGAA
ACAGCTATGACCATGATTACGCCAAGCTGTAAGTTTAAACATGATCTTACTAACTAACTATTCTCATTTA
AATTTTCAGAGCTTAAAAATGGCTGAAATCACTCACAACGATGGATACGCTAACAACTTGGAAATGAAAT
AAGCTTGCATGCCTGCAGGTCGACTCTAGAGGATCCCCGGGATTGGCCAAAGGACCCAAAGGTATGTTTC
GAATGATACTAACATAACATAGAACATTTTCAGGAGGACCCTTGGAGGGTACCGGTAGAAAAAGTTTTTG
TCACTTTTTTGGATCAAAATTTTGTTCAATTGCCTATTTATTTGCAAAATACCCAGGTTCAAAATTGGTA
TGGGTTCGAACATGTGACAGTAGGGCTTCCATGGCGTCAGGCCCTCCAGGGCCCCACGCAGGCCACCCTG
CAGGCCATTTAGGCAGGGAAGCCTCATGCGACAAGGCTTTGTTTTTTTCAAAATCGGCCAAAAATTTAGT
AATTGTCACTTACACGTTTTTTCCCAATAAAAAATTTTCCATTAAAAAATTTTGCGAAATTTTTGCATAG
TTTCATATGTAGTTGATCATTTCGACATTAAAGAAGTGATGCTTTCTTATTCAGTTTCAGTTTCTTAAAA
CTTCTCAAAATCAAAAAAGTGTTTCTTCTTTCATTCCAACTTTGTCCATGATTCATACTGAAAAAATTTT
AAAAAATGTTTTGCCAACACCTTTTGTTGGTTTTGTTACAGAATATCAAAACAGGAACTGGTACACAAAC
ATGTTTTTATTTTCTTTAATCAGAAAAACGAGGCGTTATCAACTTTGTCGCTTGGAGTTTTGAAATTTAC
CAGCTTGTCTCCAATTTTAAAACTAAACTACTACAAATAGAGCTTGACGTGGGTTGCAGACGTCATTTAA
TATCATTCTATGATTCCGTTTACTCATGAGATTCCAGCTAATTTACACTTTCGATGAAGCAAGTACGCAC
TCTCCATTTCCTGTGATTGTGCATAACTGGCGTCAAGGTAACCGATGCACACAATACACCGGTGCCTCTT
AGCCCGCCCGACTTCTGATGTGAATCTTGCATTCGAGAAGCAGCACTGGCGGCGGTCGACATGTACATAT
CACCAGTCTGGCTTTTCCCGTTTCCGCGAGCAAGCGGCGGGTGGTTGTTGTTATGGGATACCGGAGCCAA
TTGATAGCAAATCTCCGGTTGCTATTCGTTGCGCACTTTGATTACTTTTTAGTGCATTTTTCTGCTTGCT
TCCGATTGTATTCTTCCGTTTTTTTTTCATTTAGAATTGTGATCTTGCGCACTTTTGAATTGAAATTACC
ACAAATTTATGTATTTCTAATCCTAACACATTTTTATCAAAGCTTTGAGCTGTGTTTTTATGTCTTGTGA
TCCAACAGAATAAAAATGACCAAACGTCAAATTAATATTATTCAAAAACATTTTGGAAATGTTTTTATTC
ACTGTCAAAAAGTGACAATTAATCAGTTCTTAATATTTGAGTTCGACCAAAAAAAAAAACACTCCTACGA
TTTGTGTTAAAACATGCGAGGGTCGGAACATGCTACAATGCTCTAAATTTCCTTAAAAGCTCTTTTCATA
TATTTCGGCAATATTCCATAACGTTGTCTGGAAATTGAAGGTGTTTACACAAAATCCCCACTGGCGCTAC
TCCACCTGTAACCATATAATTTAAATCAGCTCTCTCACGCGCATTGCTGCGTATTTCGTAATTCTGATAG
CATAATCATAACCAGAATACGAAAAACTGCTTGTCCCTCCCACAGTAGTCACTCACATGAATGAAATTAT
CAGAATATCACTCGTGAGCTTTCACTTTTTTAGCATGTCTGTTTTCTAACTACACGAGCAGCTGTTTTAT
TTAAATTGGCCATGGGAGGTTAAGAAAACAAATGAATAGGTGGCCATAAAACGTGATATTTAAGAGCTCC
TGAAGCCACAAATTTCCCACGGAGAAAGCGAAGAGTTAGCTGGCAAAGGGGTACATACTTGAGCAGTAGG
ATGACCAATTAGCATTTCTCGTGCGCTCTCAATCTTGTTCTACTTGCTTAATATCGCTTTTCGGGTTCTT
CCTTTTTCTGCGCTGTTGCTCCTTTTTCACGTTTTCCTTCTTCTTTTTCTTCTTCATTTTTTCTTACCCG
TTGTCTCTTGTTGCTCCTCTTTTTCACATTCACATTGGTCGTTGTTCGTTTCATTTTATATCATCATCCG
GTTGTTTCTTGTTTTCAATCTTGCTTTTTTTCCGGCCTCTCGTCTTCCAAGATGGTTCAAGGATGTGGTA
ACAAATGCGTCAAGTACTTTTTCTGGCTCATCAACTTTCTGTTCTTTGTAAGTTTTAATAAATTTGAGTA
TTTTAACGTACAAGCCGAAAATGTGCTCAAATAAACCAATTTTGTAATTAAGATTTTCAAAAATTTTTTA
AATTTTTTTATAGTTATGGGCACAAAAAATTGTCCTAGTCTCAAAATTGTCCTAGTCTCTTTTGTCCTAG
TCGCTAAAATTTCGAATTTTGCACAATTTTGGTGGAACTTATCTTTTTTTTGAATTACAATCCTTCTTCT
TTGCATGTTTTAGTTGTTTATCTCACCATTTTTTTAAATACAGTAGACCGAAAGTCGAGGTATCCAAAAA
TTTCCAAAATTGGCTACTTATCAGCATTGTACCTTAGGCAACGAAATAACGTGAGATAAACGACAAAATA
TGCAACAAAGAATGATAATTCAAAGAAATTGTTAATTTTTTTTTTGAAAAAAAAGGGAAAAAAGTATAAA
AAATTGGCTGAAAGTTGGTATTTGCCGAAATAATTTTTTTTGGCAAATGGCAACTTTTAATTTTTATTTT
AAAGTAATAAAATATTTACTTCTACTTCTACATTTAGTCTTATTTTAAAAATGGGTTATCATATCGGAAA
AATCAGTTTCGTTGAAACACATTTTGCGTTTATACGTCACCATAACCGTTACTCCTGTTTTAATTTATAT
ACTATTTTCATGTTCTTGGGGCAATAATCGTCGGGCTCTCCATATGGATGCTAGTGGACAAGAATTCTCT
GAATACGGTGGCAAGTACAGTGAAAGTTGATCTCTCCCAAATTTTGAGTCAAGTGAATATTCAACAGGTG
ATTCAACCATAATTTTAATAATAACTTGTGAGTCAAAATCTACAGCTCAACTCGTTCCTCTACGTTGCGA
TCGTAATCGGAGGGGCTCTTCTGGTTCTCGGATTCTTCGGTTGCTGTGGAAGTTGCTGCGAAAGCATCTG
TGCTATTTCCATCTACTTCATCTTGGTCCTCATCCTCTTCGTTGTTGAAGTCGTCGCCATCGTTCTCTAC
TTTGTTAACAAGACTAACGTAATGTGACGCCTTCCAGATGCTCTCATAAATTCCATGTTTCAGCTTCAAC
AAGGGTTCCAAACTATTTGGCGCGACGAACTGGTTTCAAAGTATAACACTCAACAACAGATTCACCAAGT
GCTCGACCAAATCCAATCTAGCGTGAGTTATAATATTTTTAGATTTTCACAAGATCAGCTTCAATCAAAG
TATGCAATTTTAGCTTCAATGCTGTGGAGCTTCTGGATGCAGTGACTACATACCCTACGGAGCATTCCCA
ACCTCCTGCCAATGTGCAACTATCCAACAAGTAACTTGTAAAGCATTTGAGCTCAGACTCTAACCGTTCC
AAATTTAGGCTGGATGCGCTACTGTTATCTGGAACTCATTTGAAAGCAGCCTGATTTACGTCGCCTTCGT
TGGAATCATCATCCTTTTTGTCGAGCTGCTTGCGATGATATTCTCTTGTATCATTATTGGGGCCGTCAAA
GAGAAACGCTCCCAAGCTGGAGGTGGCGGATCTGGAGGTGGAGGCTCTGGAGGAGGTGGATCTGTCAGCA
AGGGAGAGGCAGTTATCAAGGAGTTCATGCGTTTCAAGGTCCACATGGAGGGATCCATGAACGGACACGA
GTTCGAGATCGAGGGAGAGGGAGAGGGACGTCCATACGAGGGAACCCAAACCGCCAAGCTCAAGGTCACC
AAGGGAGGACCACTCCCATTCTCCTGGGACATCCTCTCCCCACAATTCATGTACGGATCCCGTGCCTTCA
TCAAGCACCCAGCCGACATCCCAGACTACTACAAGCAATCCTTCCCAGAGGGATTCAAGTGGGAGCGTGT
CATGAACTTCGAGGACGGAGGAGCCGTCACCGTCACCCAAGACACCTCCCTCGAGGACGGAACCCTCATC
TACAAGGTCAAGCTCCGTGGAACCAACTTCCCACCAGACGGACCAGTCATGCAAAAGAAGACCATGGGAT
GGGAGGCCTCCACCGAGCGTCTCTACCCAGAGGACGGAGTCCTCAAGGGAGACATCAAGATGGCCCTCCG
TCTCAAGGACGGAGGACGTTACCTCGCCGACTTCAAGACCACCTACAAGGCCAAGAAGCCAGTCCAAATG
CCAGGAGCCTACAACGTCGACCGTAAGCTCGACATCACCTCCCACAACGAGGACTACACCGTCGTCGAGC
AATACGAGCGTTCCGAGGGACGTCACTCCACCGGAGGAATGGACGAGCTCTACAAGTAGCATTCGTAGAA
TTCCAACTGAGCGCCGGTCGCTACCATTACCAACTTGTCTGGTGTCAAAAATAATAGGGGCCGCTGTCAT
CAGAGTAAGTTTAAACTGAGTTCTACTAACTAACGAGTAATATTTAAATTTTCAGCATCTCGCGCCCGTG
CCTCTGACTTCTAAGTCCAATTACTCTTCAACATCCCTACATGCTCTTTCTCCCTGTGCTCCCACCCCCT
ATTTTTGTTATTATCAAAAAACTTCTCTTAATTTCTTTGTTTTTTAGCTTCTTTTAAGTCACCTCTAACA
ATGAAATTGTGTAGATTCAAAAATAGAATTAATTCGTAATAAAAAGTCGAAAAAAATTGTGCTCCCTCCC
CCCATTAATAATAATTCTATCCCAAAATCTACACAATGTTCTGTGTACACTTCTTATGTTTTTTACTTCT
GATAAATTTTTTTGAAACATCATAGAAAAAACCGCACACAAAATACCTTATCATATGTTACGTTTCAGTT
TATGACCGCAATTTTTATTTCTTCGCACGTCTGGGCCTCTCATGACGTCAAATCATGCTCATCGTGAAAA
AGTTTTGGAGTATTTTTGGAATTTTTCAATCAAGTGAAAGTTTATGAAATTAATTTTCCTGCTTTTGCTT
TTTGGGGTTTCCCCTATTGTTTGTCAAGATTTCGAGGACGGCGTTTTTCTTGCTAAAATCACAAGTATTG
ATGAGCACGATGCAAGAAAGATCGGAAGAAGGTTTGGGTTTGAGGCTCAGTGGAAGGTGAGTAGAAGTTG
ATAATTTGAAAGTGGAGTAGTGTCTATGGGGTTTTTGCCTTAAATGACAGAATACATTCCCAATATACCA
AACATAACTGTTTCCTACTAGTCGGCCGTACGGGCCCTTTCGTCTCGCGCGTTTCGGTGATGACGGTGAA
AACCTCTGACACATGCAGCTCCCGGAGACGGTCACAGCTTGTCTGTAAGCGGATGCCGGGAGCAGACAAG
CCCGTCAGGGCGCGTCAGCGGGTGTTGGCGGGTGTCGGGGCTGGCTTAACTATGCGGCATCAGAGCAGAT
TGTACTGAGAGTGCACCATATGCGGTGTGAAATACCGCACAGATGCGTAAGGAGAAAATACCGCATCAGG
CGGCCTTAAGGGCCTCGTGATACGCCTATTTTTATAGGTTAATGTCATGATAATAATGGTTTCTTAGACG
TCAGGTGGCACTTTTCGGGGAAATGTGCGCGGAACCCCTATTTGTTTATTTTTCTAAATACATTCAAATA
TGTATCCGCTCATGAGACAATAACCCTGATAAATGCTTCAATAATATTGAAAAAGGAAGAGTATGAGTAT
TCAACATTTCCGTGTCGCCCTTATTCCCTTTTTTGCGGCATTTTGCCTTCCTGTTTTTGCTCACCCAGAA
ACGCTGGTGAAAGTAAAAGATGCTGAAGATCAGTTGGGTGCACGAGTGGGTTACATCGAACTGGATCTCA
ACAGCGGTAAGATCCTTGAGAGTTTTCGCCCCGAAGAACGTTTTCCAATGATGAGCACTTTTAAAGTTCT
GCTATGTGGCGCGGTATTATCCCGTATTGACGCCGGGCAAGAGCAACTCGGTCGCCGCATACACTATTCT
CAGAATGACTTGGTTGAGTACTCACCAGTCACAGAAAAGCATCTTACGGATGGCATGACAGTAAGAGAAT
TATGCAGTGCTGCCATAACCATGAGTGATAACACTGCGGCCAACTTACTTCTGACAACGATCGGAGGACC
GAAGGAGCTAACCGCTTTTTTGCACAACATGGGGGATCATGTAACTCGCCTTGATCGTTGGGAACCGGAG
CTGAATGAAGCCATACCAAACGACGAGCGTGACACCACGATGCCTGTAGCAATGGCAACAACGTTGCGCA
AACTATTAACTGGCGAACTACTTACTCTAGCTTCCCGGCAACAATTAATAGACTGGATGGAGGCGGATAA
AGTTGCAGGACCACTTCTGCGCTCGGCCCTTCCGGCTGGCTGGTTTATTGCTGATAAATCTGGAGCCGGT
GAGCGTGGGTCTCGCGGTATCATTGCAGCACTGGGGCCAGATGGTAAGCCCTCCCGTATCGTAGTTATCT
ACACGACGGGGAGTCAGGCAACTATGGATGAACGAAATAGACAGATCGCTGAGATAGGTGCCTCACTGAT
TAAGCATTGGTAACTGTCAGACCAAGTTTACTCATATATACTTTAGATTGATTTAAAACTTCATTTTTAA
TTTAAAAGGATCTAGGTGAAGATCCTTTTTGATAATCTCATGACCAAAATCCCTTAACGTGAGTTTTCGT
TCCACTGAGCGTCAGACCCCGTAGAAAAGATCAAAGGATCTTC
